Features (pLannotate 1.2.2; 15 found; start..end, strand, type, name):
     61..364     +  enhancer       CMV enhancer: human cytomegalovirus immediate early enhancer
    365..568     +  promoter       CMV promoter: human cytomegalovirus (CMV) immediate early promoter
    613..2733    +  CDS            GNL2 (sequence partly withheld): NOG2_HUMAN - Also known as NGP1. Experimental evidence at protein level: Swiss-Prot protein existence level 1. GTPase that associates with pre-60S ribosomal subunits in the nucleolus and is required for their nuclear export and maturation (By similarity). May promote cell proliferation possibly by increasing p53/TP53 protein levels, and consequently those of its downstream product CDKN1A/p21, and decreasing RPL23A protein levels (PubMed:26203195). From Homo sapiens (Human).
   2806..2823    +  CDS            9xHis (fragment): 9xHis affinity tag
   2826..2848    +  misc_feature   MCS (fragment): multiple cloning site
   2860..2944    +  CDS            large T antigen (fragment): large T antigen from SV40 (simian virus 40)
   2967..3088    +  polyA_signal   SV40 poly(A) signal: SV40 polyadenylation signal
   3122..3550    -  rep_origin     f1 ori (sequence partly withheld): f1 bacteriophage origin of replication; arrow indicates direction of (+) strand synthesis
   3577..3681    +  promoter       AmpR promoter: bla
   3683..4040    +  promoter       SV40 promoter: SV40 enhancer and early promoter
   4075..4869    +  CDS            NeoR/KanR: aminoglycoside phosphotransferase from Tn5; aph(3')-II (or nptII); confers resistance to neomycin, kanamycin, and G418 (Geneticin®)
   4890..5042    +  CDS            ble (fragment): BLE_KLEPN - Experimental evidence at protein level: Swiss-Prot protein existence level 1. Binding protein with a strong affinity to the bleomycin family of antibiotics. Binds to CL990; an antimitotic-antibiotic compound. From Klebsiella pneumoniae.
   5101..5148    +  polyA_signal   HSV TK poly(A) signal: herpes simplex virus thymidine kinase polyadenylation signal (Cole and Stacy, 1985)
   5239..5255    -  polyA_signal   bGH poly(A) signal (fragment): bovine growth hormone polyadenylation signal
   5477..6065    +  rep_origin     ori: high-copy-number ColE1/pMB1/pBR322/pUC origin of replication
>Addgene plasmid #232816 | pGNL2-#5 | addgene full sequence | sequence record 462727 | Addgene NGS Result
TAGTTATTAATAGTAATCAATTACGGGGTCATTAGTTCATAGCCCATATATGGAGTTCCGCGTTACATAA
CTTACGGTAAATGGCCCGCCTGGCTGACCGCCCAACGACCCCCGCCCATTGACGTCAATAATGACGTATG
TTCCCATAGTAACGCCAATAGGGACTTTCCATTGACGTCAATGGGTGGAGTATTTACGGTAAACTGCCCA
CTTGGCAGTACATCAAGTGTATCATATGCCAAGTACGCCCCCTATTGACGTCAATGACGGTAAATGGCCC
GCCTGGCATTATGCCCAGTACATGACCTTATGGGACTTTCCTACTTGGCAGTACATCTACGTATTAGTCA
TCGCTATTACCATGGTGATGCGGTTTTGGCAGTACATCAATGGGCGTGGATAGCGGTTTGACTCACGGGG
ATTTCCAAGTCTCCACCCCATTGACGTCAATGGGAGTTTGTTTTGGCACCAAAATCAACGGGACTTTCCA
AAATGTCGTAACAACTCCGCCCCATTGACGCAAATGGGCGGTAGGCGTGTACGGTGGGAGGTCTATATAA
GCAGAGCTGGTTTAGTGAACCGTCAGATCCGCTAGCGCTACCGGTCGCCACCATGGTGAAGCCCAAGTAC
AAAGGACGGAGCACCATCAACCCGTCCAAGGCCAGCACAAACCCAGATCGAGTGCAGGGAGCAGGAGGCC
AAAACATGAGGGACCGGGCCACCATCCGGCGCCTGAATATGTATAGGCAAAAGGAGCGCAGGAACAGTCG
TGGTAAAATAATTAAACCCCTGCAATATCAATCAACGGTGGCTTCTGGCACAGTGGCAAGAGTAGAGCCA
AATATTAAATGGTTTGGAAACACACGTGTGATTAAGCAGTCATCATTACAAAAATTTCAAGAGGAAATGG
ATACAGTTATGAAGGATCCATACAAAGTTGTCATGAAGCAAAGCAAGTTACCAATGTCTCTTCTCCATGA
TCGAATCCGGCCTCATAACTTGAAGGTG
[999 nt withheld, positions 1009-2007]
GAGCCACTTGTGGCCCCCCAGCTTCTACCCTCCTCATCTTTGGAAGTTGTCCCAGAAGCAGCCCAGAACA
ATCCAGGGGAGGAAGTCACAGAAACTGCAGGTGAAGGGTCAGAATCCATCATTAAGGAAGAAACAGAAGA
GAACAGTCACTGTGATGCTAACACAGAGATGCAGCAGATTCTCACACGAGTTCGGCAGAACTTTGGTAAA
ATCAACGTGGTGCCTCAGTTTTCTGGGGATGACCTGGTTCCTGTGGAGGTGTCAGATCTTGAGGAAGAGC
TTGAGAGCTTTTCTGATGAAGAGGAGGAGGAACAGGAGCAACAAAGAGATGATGCGGAAGAGTCTTCCTC
GGAGCCTGAGGAGGAAAATGTGGGAAACGACACCAAAGCCGTTATTAAAGCACTGGATGAGAAGATTGCC
AAATATCAGAAGTTTCTAGACAAAGCCAAAGCCAAAAAGTTTTCAGCAGTCAGAATATCCAAGGGACTGA
GTGAAAAGATATTTGCAAAACCTGAAGAACAAAGAAAAACACTGGAAGAAGATGTAGATGACAGAGCACC
TTCCAAAAAGGGAAAGAAGCGGAAGGCACAAAGGGAAGAGGAACAGGAACATTCAAATAAAGCTCCCAGG
GCGCTTACATCAAAAGAACGGAGGCGAGCAGTACGACAGCAACGGCCGAAAAAAGTTGGTGTGCGCTACT
ATGAAACACACAACGTGAAAAATAGGAACAGGAACAAAAAGAAGACCAATGACTCAGAGGGACAGAAACA
CAAACGCAAAAAATTCAGACAAAAGCAGCACCACCACCACCACCACTGACCGCGGGCCCGGGATCCACCG
GATCTAGATAACTGATCATAATCAGCCATACCACATTTGTAGAGGTTTTACTTGCTTTAAAAAACCTCCC
ACACCTCCCCCTGAACCTGAAACATAAAATGAATGCAATTGTTGTTGTTAACTTGTTTATTGCAGCTTAT
AATGGTTACAAATAAAGCAATAGCATCACAAATTTCACAAATAAAGCATTTTTTTCACTGCATTCTAGTT
GTGGTTTGTCCAAACTCATCAATGTATCTTAACGCGTAAATTGTAAGCGTTAATATTTTGTTAAAATTCG
CGTTAAATTTTTGTTAAATCAGCTCATTTTTTAACCAATAGGCCGAAATCGGCAAAATCCCTTATAAATC
AAAAGAATAGACCGAGATAGGGT
[37 nt withheld, positions 3221-3257]
AAAGAACGTGGACTCCAACGTCAAAGG
[49 nt withheld, positions 3285-3333]
T
[91 nt withheld, positions 3335-3425]
G
[124 nt withheld, positions 3427-3550]
CAGGTGGCACTTTTCGGGGAAATGTGCGCGGAACCCCTATTTGTTTATTTTTCTAAATACATTCAAATAT
GTATCCGCTCATGAGACAATAACCCTGATAAATGCTTCAATAATATTGAAAAAGGAAGAGTCCTGAGGCG
GAAAGAACCAGCTGTGGAATGTGTGTCAGTTAGGGTGTGGAAAGTCCCCAGGCTCCCCAGCAGGCAGAAG
TATGCAAAGCATGCATCTCAATTAGTCAGCAACCAGGTGTGGAAAGTCCCCAGGCTCCCCAGCAGGCAGA
AGTATGCAAAGCATGCATCTCAATTAGTCAGCAACCATAGTCCCGCCCCTAACTCCGCCCATCCCGCCCC
TAACTCCGCCCAGTTCCGCCCATTCTCCGCCCCATGGCTGACTAATTTTTTTTATTTATGCAGAGGCCGA
GGCCGCCTCGGCCTCTGAGCTATTCCAGAAGTAGTGAGGAGGCTTTTTTGGAGGCCTAGGCTTTTGCAAA
GATCGATCAAGAGACAGGATGAGGATCGTTTCGCATGATTGAACAAGATGGATTGCACGCAGGTTCTCCG
GCCGCTTGGGTGGAGAGGCTATTCGGCTATGACTGGGCACAACAGACAATCGGCTGCTCTGATGCCGCCG
TGTTCCGGCTGTCAGCGCAGGGGCGCCCGGTTCTTTTTGTCAAGACCGACCTGTCCGGTGCCCTGAATGA
ACTGCAAGACGAGGCAGCGCGGCTATCGTGGCTGGCCACGACGGGCGTTCCTTGCGCAGCTGTGCTCGAC
GTTGTCACTGAAGCGGGAAGGGACTGGCTGCTATTGGGCGAAGTGCCGGGGCAGGATCTCCTGTCATCTC
ACCTTGCTCCTGCCGAGAAAGTATCCATCATGGCTGATGCAATGCGGCGGCTGCATACGCTTGATCCGGC
TACCTGCCCATTCGACCACCAAGCGAAACATCGCATCGAGCGAGCACGTACTCGGATGGAAGCCGGTCTT
GTCGATCAGGATGATCTGGACGAAGAGCATCAGGGGCTCGCGCCAGCCGAACTGTTCGCCAGGCTCAAGG
CGAGCATGCCCGACGGCGAGGATCTCGTCGTGACCCATGGCGATGCCTGCTTGCCGAATATCATGGTGGA
AAATGGCCGCTTTTCTGGATTCATCGACTGTGGCCGGCTGGGTGTGGCGGACCGCTATCAGGACATAGCG
TTGGCTACCCGTGATATTGCTGAAGAGCTTGGCGGCGAATGGGCTGACCGCTTCCTCGTGCTTTACGGTA
TCGCCGCTCCCGATTCGCAGCGCATCGCCTTCTATCGCCTTCTTGACGAGTTCTTCTGAGCGGGACTCTG
GGGTTCGAAATGACCGACCAAGCGACGCCCAACCTGCCATCACGAGATTTCGATTCCACCGCCGCCTTCT
ATGAAAGGTTGGGCTTCGGAATCGTTTTCCGGGACGCCGGCTGGATGATCCTCCAGCGCGGGGATCTCAT
GCTGGAGTTCTTCGCCCACCCTAGGGGGAGGCTAACTGAAACACGGAAGGAGACAATACCGGAAGGAACC
CGCGCTATGACGGCAATAAAAAGACAGAATAAAACGCACGGTGTTGGGTCGTTTGTTCATAAACGCGGGG
TTCGGTCCCAGGGCTGGCACTCTGTCGATACCCCACCGAGACCCCATTGGGGCCAATACGCCCGCGTTTC
TTCCTTTTCCCCACCCCACCCCCCAAGTTCGGGTGAAGGCCCAGGGCTCGCAGCCAACGTCGGGGCGGCA
GGCCCTGCCATAGCCTCAGGTTACTCATATATACTTTAGATTGATTTAAAACTTCATTTTTAATTTAAAA
GGATCTAGGTGAAGATCCTTTTTGATAATCTCATGACCAAAATCCCTTAACGTGAGTTTTCGTTCCACTG
AGCGTCAGACCCCGTAGAAAAGATCAAAGGATCTTCTTGAGATCCTTTTTTTCTGCGCGTAATCTGCTGC
TTGCAAACAAAAAAACCACCGCTACCAGCGGTGGTTTGTTTGCCGGATCAAGAGCTACCAACTCTTTTTC
CGAAGGTAACTGGCTTCAGCAGAGCGCAGATACCAAATACTGTTCTTCTAGTGTAGCCGTAGTTAGGCCA
CCACTTCAAGAACTCTGTAGCACCGCCTACATACCTCGCTCTGCTAATCCTGTTACCAGTGGCTGCTGCC
AGTGGCGATAAGTCGTGTCTTACCGGGTTGGACTCAAGACGATAGTTACCGGATAAGGCGCAGCGGTCGG
GCTGAACGGGGGGTTCGTGCACACAGCCCAGCTTGGAGCGAACGACCTACACCGAACTGAGATACCTACA
GCGTGAGCTATGAGAAAGCGCCACGCTTCCCGAAGGGAGAAAGGCGGACAGGTATCCGGTAAGCGGCAGG
GTCGGAACAGGAGAGCGCACGAGGGAGCTTCCAGGGGGAAACGCCTGGTATCTTTATAGTCCTGTCGGGT
TTCGCCACCTCTGACTTGAGCGTCGATTTTTGTGATGCTCGTCAGGGGGGCGGAGCCTATGGAAAAACGC
CAGCAACGCGGCCTTTTTACGGTTCCTGGCCTTTTGCTGGCCTTTTGCTCACATGTTCTTTCCTGCGTTA
TCCCCTGATTCTGTGGATAACCGTATTACCGCCATGCAT
