>Addgene plasmid #232816 | pGNL2-#5 | depositor partial sequence | sequence record 457851 | GNL2 (1-731aa)
NNGANNNCACNNNNTNNNGTAACCTTGAANCGAGCCAAAGCCNGAATTANTTCAGCAAACCATANNAGAT
TGATNCTGAGAGAATGCTGANGAACTTNNTGAGAAGCTCGCNTCNGAACTGGAAGTTACTANGGGTGGAG
[57 nt withheld, positions 141-197]
GATTCCTTTCTTTGTCAAGCCACCCAATGCAGAGCCACTTGTGGCCCCCCCAGCTTCTACCCTCCTCATC
TTGGAAGTTGTCCCAGAAGCAGCCCAGAACAATCCAGGGGAGGAAGTCACAGAAACTGCAGGTGAAGGGT
CAGAATCCATCATTAAGGAAGAAACAGAAGAGAACAGTCACTGTGATGCTAACACAGAGATGCAGCAGAT
TCTCACACGAGTTCGGCAGAACTTTGGTAAAATCAACGTGGTGCCTCAGTTTTCTGGGGATGACCTGGTT
CCTGTGGAGGTGTCAGATCTTGAGGAAGAGCTTGAGAGCTTTTCTGATGAAGAGGAGGAGGAACAGGAGC
AACAAAGAGATGATGCGGAAGAGTCTTCCTCGGAGCCTGAGGAGGAAAATGTGGGAAACGACACCAAAGC
CGTTATTAAAGCACTGGATGAGAAGATTGCCAAATATCAGAAGTTTCTAGACAAAGCCAAAGCCAAAAAG
TTTTCAGCAGTCAGAATATCCAAGGGACTGAGTGAAAAGATATTTGCAAAACCTGAAGAACAAAGAAAAA
CACTGGAAGAAGATGTAGATGACAGAGCACCTTCCAAAAAGGGAAAGAAGCGGAAGGCACAAAGGGAAGA
GGAACAGGAACATTCAAATAAAGCTCCCAGGGCGCTTACATCAAAAGAACGGAGGCGAGCAGTACGACAG
CAACGGCCGAAAAAAGTTGGTGTGCGCTACTATGAAACACACAACGTGAAAAATAGGAACAGGAACAAAA
AGAAGACCAATGACTCAGAGGGACAGAAACACAAACGCAAAAAATTCAGACAAAAGCAGCACCACCACCA
CCACCACTGACCGCGGGCCCGGGATCCACCGGATCTAGATAACTGATCAAATNCNGNNANNNC
